Addgene plasmid #147867: pAc5.1B-lambdaN-HA-DmNot1_1467-1717-K1537S_W
Purpose: Insect Expression of DmNot1_1467-1717-K1537S
Depositing lab: Elisa Izaurralde. Depositing organization: Max Planck Institute for Developmental Biology. Publication: A DDX6-CNOT1 complex and W-binding pockets in CNOT9 reveal direct links between miRNA target recognition and silencing. Chen Y, Boland A, Kuzuoglu-Ozturk D, Bawankar P, Loh B, Chang CT, Weichenrieder O, Izaurralde E. Mol Cell. 2014 Jun 5;54(5):737-50. doi: 10.1016/j.molcel.2014.03.034. Epub 2014 Apr 24. PubMed 24768540.
Backbone
  Vector backbone: Unknown
  Vector type: Insect Expression
Growth in bacteria
  Bacterial resistance: Ampicillin, 100 μg/mL
  Growth temperature: 37°C
  Growth strain: DH5alpha
  Copy number: Low Copy
Gene/Insert
  Gene/Insert name: DmNot1_1467-1717-K1537S
  Species: D. melanogaster (fly)
  Entrez Gene: Not1 (a.k.a. Dmel_CG34407, CG1874, CG1884, CG34407, Dmel\CG34407, Dmel_CG1874, Dmel_CG1884, NOT, NOT1, anon-EST:Liang-1.29, anon-WO0118547.221, clone 1.29, not1)
  Cloning method: Unknown
Terms and licenses: Academic/Nonprofit Terms; Industry Terms: Not Available to Industry
Depositor comments: sequence given by NCBI: NM_001103772.2. Plasmids from this collection were made available to the research community and donated after the lab closed. Please note that the sequence provided by the depositing laboratory may be theoretical/predicted or based on Sanger sequencing results. There may be discrepancies between sequencing results obtained by Addgene and the depositor sequence. If an Addgene verified sequence is not available, please contact before placing your order to request that our lab fully sequence the plasmid.
How to cite: pAc5.1B-lambdaN-HA-DmNot1_1467-1717-K1537S_W was a gift from Elisa Izaurralde (Addgene plasmid # 147867 ; http://n2t.net/addgene:147867 ; RRID:Addgene_147867)
