[The description below was written by a language model from this plasmid's Addgene catalogue record and pLannotate feature annotations shown in this document.]
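Description:
pAc5.1B-lambdaN-HA-DmNot1_1467-1717-K1537S_W is a 6.2 kb insect expression plasmid for producing a tagged, mutated fragment of Drosophila melanogaster Not1, the scaffold subunit of the CCR4-NOT deadenylase complex. The catalogue lists the backbone as unknown, although the name and annotated features point to a pAc5.1-type vector. The Drosophila actin 5C (Ac5) promoter provides strong constitutive transcription in fly cells. In bacteria the plasmid is maintained through a ColE1/pUC-type origin and selected with ampicillin via the bla gene and its promoter. The catalogue describes it as low copy, whereas the annotation tool labels the origin as high-copy. Short fragments annotated as tetracycline resistance and SV40 large T antigen appear to be non-functional backbone remnants.

The coding region begins just downstream of the promoter with a short fragment of the bacteriophage lambda N protein. This is followed by an HA epitope, which matches only part of a 3xHA annotation, consistent with a single copy. The unannotated stretch after the HA tag should hold the Not1 insert, residues 1467-1717 carrying the K1537S substitution. The meaning of the "_W" suffix is not explained in the record. A vector-encoded V5 tag lies downstream, but the record does not state whether it is read in frame with the insert. An SV40 polyadenylation signal follows.

The lambda N peptide binds BoxB RNA hairpins, so fusions of this kind are typically used in tethering assays that recruit a protein to a BoxB-containing reporter mRNA, with the HA tag allowing detection or immunoprecipitation. The associated publication concerns CNOT1 interactions and W-binding pockets in miRNA-mediated silencing, suggesting that the point mutant was made to probe an interaction surface. The record does not specify which one.
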