Features (pLannotate 1.2.2; 10 found; start..end, strand, type, name):
     56..2568    +  promoter       Ac5 promoter: Drosophila melanogaster actin 5C promoter
   2588..2653    +  CDS            N (fragment): REGN_LAMBD - Experimental evidence at protein level: Swiss-Prot protein existence level 1. Plays a role as a transcriptional antitermination factor that allows the virus to initiate its lytic phase. Activates expression of the delayed viral early genes by modifying host RNA polymerase (RNAP) into a form that is resistant to termination signals. This antitermination function requires the host NusA protein which serves to stabilize the interaction between antitermination protein N and host RNA polymerase. From Escherichia phage lambda (Bacteriophage lambda).
   2678..2704    +  CDS            3xHA (fragment): three tandem HA epitope tags
   3504..3545    +  CDS            V5 tag: epitope tag from simian virus 5
   3645..3779    -  polyA_signal   SV40 poly(A) signal: SV40 polyadenylation signal
   3802..3886    -  CDS            large T antigen (fragment): large T antigen from SV40 (simian virus 40)
   3887..4357    +  CDS            TcR (fragment): tetracycline efflux protein; tet; confers resistance to tetracycline
   4401..4989    -  rep_origin     ori: high-copy-number ColE1/pMB1/pBR322/pUC origin of replication
   5160..6020    -  CDS            AmpR: β-lactamase; bla; confers resistance to ampicillin, carbenicillin, and related antibiotics
   6021..6125    -  promoter       AmpR promoter: bla
>Addgene plasmid #147867 | pAc5.1B-lambdaN-HA-DmNot1_1467-1717-K1537S_W | depositor full sequence | sequence record 290314 | Full Sequence
CTTCAAGGAATTAATTCTATATTCTAAAAACACAAATGATACTTCTAAAAAAAATCATGAATGGCATCAA
CTCTGAATCAAATCTTTGCAGATGCACCTACTTCTCATTTCCACTGTCACATCATTTTTCCAGATCTCGC
TGCCTGTTATGTGGCCCACAAACCAAGACACGTTTTATGGCCATTAAAGCTGGCTGATCGTCGCCAAACA
CCAAATACATATCAATATGTACATTCGAGAAAGAAGCGATCAAAGAAGCGTCTTCGGGCGAGTAGGAGAA
TGCGGAGGAGAAGGAGAACGAGCTGATCTAGTATCTCTCCACAATCCAATGCCAACTGACCAACTGGCCA
TATTCGGAGCAATTTGAAGCCAATTTCCATCGCCTGGCGATCGCTCCATTCTTGGCTATATGTTTTTCAC
CGTTCCCGGGGCCATTTTCAAAGACTCGTCGGTAAGATAAGATTGTGTCACTCGCTGTCTCTCTTCATTT
GTCGAAGAATGCTGAGGAATTTCGCGATGACGTCGGCGAGTATTTTGAAGAATGAGAATAATTTGTATTT
ATACGAAAATCAGTTAGTGGAATTTTCTACAAAAACATGTTATCTATAGATAATTTTGTTGCAAAATATG
TTGACTATGACAAAGATTGTATGTATATACCTTTAATGTATTCTCATTTTCTTATGTATTTATAATGGCA
ATGATGATACTGATGATATTTTAAGATGATGCCAGACCACAGGCTGATTTCTGCGTCTTTTGCCGAACGC
AGTGCATGTGCGGTTGTTGTTTTTTGGAATAGTTTCAATTTTCGGACTGTCCGCTTTGATTTCAGTTTCT
TGGCTTATTCAAAAAGCAAAGTAAAGCCAAAAAAGCGAGATGGCAATACCAAATGCGGCAAAACGGTAGT
GGAAGGAAAGGGGTGCGGGGCAGCGGAAGGAAGGGTGGGGCGGGGCGTGGCGGGGTCTGTGGCTGGGCGC
GACGTCACCGACGTTGGAGCCACTCCTTTGACCATGTGTGCGTGTGTGTATTATTCGTGTCTCGCCACTC
GCCGGTTGTTTTTTTCTTTTTATCTCGCTCTCTCTAGCGCCATCTCGTACGCATGCTCAACGCACCGCAT
GTTGCCGTGTCCTTTATGCGTCATTTTGGCTCGAAATAGGCAATTATTTAAACAAAGATTAGTCAACGAA
AACGCTAAAATAAATAAGTCTACAATATGGTTACTTATTGCCATGTGTGTGCAGCCAACGATAGCAACAA
AAGCAACAACACAGTGGCTTTCCCTCTTTCACTTTTTGTTTGCAAGCGCGTGCGAGCAAGACGGCACGAC
CGGCAAACGCAATTACGCTGACAAAGAGCAGACGAAGTTTTGGCCGAAAAACATCAAGGCGCCTGATACG
AATGCATTTGCAATAACAATTGCGATATTTAATATTGTTTATGAAGCTGTTTGACTTCAAAACACACAAA
AAAAAAAATAAAACAAATTATTTGAAAGAGAATTAGGAATCGGACAGCTTATCGTTACGGGCTAACAGCA
CACCGAGACGAAATAGCTTACCTGACGTCACAGCCTCTGGAAGAACTGCCGCCAAGCAGAGAGAGAGAGA
AAAAGAGGGAGAGCAGCTTAGACCGCATGTGCTTGTGTGTGAGGCGTCTCTCTCTTCGTCTCCTGTTTGC
GCAAACGCATAGACTGCACTGAGAAAATCGATTACCTATTTTTTATGAATGAATATTTGCACTATTACTA
TTCAAAACTATTAAGATAGCAATCACATTCAATAGCCAAATACTATACCACCTGAGCGATGCAACGAAAT
GATCAATTTGAGCAAAAATGCTGCATATTTAGGACGGCATCATTATAGAAATGCTTCTTGCTGTGTACTT
TTCTCTCGTCTGGCAGCTGTTTCGCCGTTATTGTTAAAACCGGCTTAAGTTAGGTGTGTTTTCTACGACT
AGTGATGCCCCTACTAGAAGATGTGTGTTGCACAAATGTCCCTGAATAACCAATTTGAAGTGCAGATAGC
AGTAAACGTAAGCTAATATGAATATTATTTAACTGTAATGTTTTAATATCGCTGGACATTACTAATAAAC
CCACTATAAACACATGTACATATGTATGTTTTGGCATACAATGAGTAGTTGGGGAAAAAATGTGTAAAAG
CACCGTGACCATCACAGCATAAAGATAACCAGCTGAAGTATCGAATATGAGTAACCCCCAAATTGAATCA
CATGCCGCAACTGATAGGACCCATGGAAGTACACTCTTCATGGCGATATACAAGACACACACAAGCACGA
ACACCCAGTTGCGGAGGAAATTCTCCGTAAATGAAAACCCAATCGGCGAACAATTCATACCCATATATGG
TAAAAGTTTTGAACGCGACTTGAGAGCGGAGAGCATTGCGGCTGATAAGGTTTTAGCGCTAAGCGGGCTT
TATAAAACGGGCTGCGGGACCAGTTTTCATATCACTACCGTTTGAGTTCTTGTGCTGTGTGGATACTCCT
CCCGACACAAAGCCGCTCCATCAGCCAGCAGTCGTCTAATCCAGAGACCCCGGATCGGGGTACCAACATG
GACGCACAAACACGACGACGTGAGCGTCGCGCTGAGAAACAAGCTCAATGGAAAGCTGCAAACGGTGGAT
CTCCTCCACATATGGCTTACCCATACGATGTTCCAGATTACGCTCCTCCAAGCTTAATTAAGATGCGCTA
TTCATACGTGGACGTAAACGTGAGCAACTTCCAGCTTATTGGTCAGCAGTTGGTACTGCCACCCAATACT
CCGTTCCTGCACGCCAATCCCGGAATCAAACACATGGTCGTCAACGCCGTGGAGCGCACGATAACCGACT
GGTTGCAGCCTATTGTGGACCGAAGCATCCGCATTGCCTGTGCCACCACCGAGCAGATCATCCGCAGCGA
CTTCGCCCTGGATGCTGACGAGAACCGAATGCGCACTGCCGCTCATCAGATGGTACGAAACCTTGCCGCC
GGCATGGCCATGATTACCGGTAAGGATGAGATAGCGCGTGCTATTAGCCAGAATCTGCACAAGGCCTTGC
TGTCGGGTCTAAATGGGATGCCCAGCATGGCTGAGATCCAAGCTGCTGCTATGCAGTTAGCCAGCGAAAA
TGTTGAGCTAGTTTGCGCTTTCATTCAGAAAACATCTGCTGAAAAGGCAGCCGCAGAGATCGATAGGCGT
CTAAGCACCGATTTCGAGACCAGAAAAATTGCTCGTGAAGAGGGCAACCGCTTTGTGGACGCCCAGATCC
TCACCTATCAACAGGAGCGTCTTCCAGAAGCAGTGCGCATCAAGGTGGGCGCGGCTCCAGCTACACTTTA
TGCTGTGTACTCGGAGTTCGCTAGAAGCATACCTGGCTTCCAGCAGATGAGCGATCGCGATATTGCCCTG
TTTGTGCCCAAGCCGACGGATTTGTCTCAGCCAAATGTGTTTGCTAATTGATCTAGAGGGCCCGCGGTTC
GAAGGTAAGCCTATCCCTAACCCTCTCCTCGGTCTCGATTCTACGCGTACCGGTCATCATCACCATCACC
ATTGAGTTTAAACCCGCTGATCAGCCTCGACTGTGCCTTCTAAGGCCTGAGCTCGCTGATCAGCCTCGAT
CGAGGATCCAGACATGATAAGATACATTGATGAGTTTGGACAAACCACAACTAGAATGCAGTGAAAAAAA
TGCTTTATTTGTGAAATTTGTGATGCTATTGCTTTATTTGTAACCATTATAAGCTGCAATAAACAAGTTA
ACAACAACAATTGCATTCATTTTATGTTTCAGGTTCAGGGGGAGGTGTGGGAGGTTTTTTAAAGCAAGTA
AAACCTCTACAAATGTGGTATGGCTGATTATGATCAGTCGACCGATGCCCTTGAGAGCCTTCAACCCAGT
CAGCTCCTTCCGGTGGGCGCGGGGCATGACTATCGTCGCCGCACTTATGACTGTCTTCTTTATCATGCAA
CTCGTAGGACAGGTGCCGGCAGCGCTCTGGGTCATTTTCGGCGAGGACCGCTTTCGCTGGAGCGCGACGA
TGATCGGCCTGTCGCTTGCGGTATTCGGAATCTTGCACGCCCTCGCTCAAGCCTTCGTCACTGGTCCCGC
CACCAAACGTTTCGGCGAGAAGCAGGCCATTATCGCCGGCATGGCGGCCGACGCGCTGGGCTACGTCTTG
CTGGCGTTCGCGACGCGAGGCTGGATGGCCTTCCCCATTATGATTCTTCTCGCTTCCGGCGGCATCGGGA
TGCCCGCGTTGCAGGCCATGCTGTCCAGGCAGGTAGATGACGACCATCAGGGACAGCTTCAAGGATCGCT
CGCGGCTCTTACCAGCCAGCAAAAGGCCAGGAACCGTAAAAAGGCCGCGTTGCTGGCGTTTTTCCATAGG
CTCCGCCCCCCTGACGAGCATCACAAAAATCGACGCTCAAGTCAGAGGTGGCGAAACCCGACAGGACTAT
AAAGATACCAGGCGTTTCCCCCTGGAAGCTCCCTCGTGCGCTCTCCTGTTCCGACCCTGCCGCTTACCGG
ATACCTGTCCGCCTTTCTCCCTTCGGGAAGCGTGGCGCTTTCTCAATGCTCACGCTGTAGGTATCTCAGT
TCGGTGTAGGTCGTTCGCTCCAAGCTGGGCTGTGTGCACGAACCCCCCGTTCAGCCCGACCGCTGCGCCT
TATCCGGTAACTATCGTCTTGAGTCCAACCCGGTAAGACACGACTTATCGCCACTGGCAGCAGCCACTGG
TAACAGGATTAGCAGAGCGAGGTATGTAGGCGGTGCTACAGAGTTCTTGAAGTGGTGGCCTAACTACGGC
TACACTAGAAGGACAGTATTTGGTATCTGCGCTCTGCTGAAGCCAGTTACCTTCGGAAAAAGAGTTGGTA
GCTCTTGATCCGGCAAACAAACCACCGCTGGTAGCGGTGGTTTTTTTGTTTGCAAGCAGCAGATTACGCG
CAGAAAAAAAGGATCTCAAGAAGATCCTTTGATCTTTTCTACGGGGTCTGACGCTCAGTGGAACGAAAAC
TCACGTTAAGGGATTTTGGTCATGAGATTATCAAAAAGGATCTTCACCTAGATCCTTTTAAATTAAAAAT
GAAGTTTTAAATCAATCTAAAGTATATATGAGTAAACTTGGTCTGACAGTTACCAATGCTTAATCAGTGA
GGCACCTATCTCAGCGATCTGTCTATTTCGTTCATCCATAGTTGCCTGACTCCCCGTCGTGTAGATAACT
ACGATACGGGAGGGCTTACCATCTGGCCCCAGTGCTGCAATGATACCGCGAGACCCACGCTCACCGGCTC
CAGATTTATCAGCAATAAACCAGCCAGCCGGAAGGGCCGAGCGCAGAAGTGGTCCTGCAACTTTATCCGC
CTCCATCCAGTCTATTAATTGTTGCCGGGAAGCTAGAGTAAGTAGTTCGCCAGTTAATAGTTTGCGCAAC
GTTGTTGCCATTGCTGCAGGCATCGTGGTGTCACGCTCGTCGTTTGGTATGGCTTCATTCAGCTCCGGTT
CCCAACGATCAAGGCGAGTTACATGATCCCCCATGTTGTGCAAAAAAGCGGTTAGCTCCTTCGGTCCTCC
GATCGTTGTCAGAAGTAAGTTGGCCGCAGTGTTATCACTCATGGTTATGGCAGCACTGCATAATTCTCTT
ACTGTCATGCCATCCGTAAGATGCTTTTCTGTGACTGGTGAGTACTCAACCAAGTCATTCTGAGAATAGT
GTATGCGGCGACCGAGTTGCTCTTGCCCGGCGTCAACACGGGATAATACCGCGCCACATAGCAGAACTTT
AAAAGTGCTCATCATTGGAAAACGTTCTTCGGGGCGAAAACTCTCAAGGATCTTACCGCTGTTGAGATCC
AGTTCGATGTAACCCACTCGTGCACCCAACTGATCTTCAGCATCTTTTACTTTCACCAGCGTTTCTGGGT
GAGCAAAAACAGGAAGGCAAAATGCCGCAAAAAAGGGAATAAGGGCGACACGGAAATGTTGAATACTCAT
ACTCTTCCTTTTTCAATATTATTGAAGCATTTATCAGGGTTATTGTCTCATGAGCGGATACATATTTGAA
TGTATTTAGAAAAATAAACAAATAGGGGTTCCGCGCACATTTCCCCGAAAAGTGCCACCTGACGTCTAAG
AAACCATTATTATCATGACATTAACCTATAAAAATAGGCGTATCACGAGGCCCTTTCGT
